Addgene plasmid #191242: pSN-A112C-1A31
Purpose: Expresses nuclease A-H124L from Staphylococcus aureus, with an A112C mutation, fused through a flexible linker to the transmembrane domain of poly-Leu-1A31 and a His-tag, for fluorescent studies.
Depositing lab: Alessandro Senes. Depositing organization: University of Wisconsin, Madison. Publication: Thermodynamic analysis of the GAS(right) transmembrane motif supports energetic model of dimerization. Diaz Vazquez G, Cui Q, Senes A. Biophys J. 2023 Jan 3;122(1):143-155. doi: 10.1016/j.bpj.2022.11.018. Epub 2022 Nov 12. PubMed 36371634.
Backbone
  Vector backbone: pET-28
  Backbone size w/o insert (bp): 5206
  Total vector size (bp): 5860
  Vector type: Bacterial Expression
Growth in bacteria
  Bacterial resistance: Kanamycin, 50 μg/mL
  Growth temperature: 37°C
  Growth strain: DH5alpha
  Copy number: Unknown
Gene/Insert
  Gene/Insert name: nuc (nuclease A), HLA-A (HLAA) (predicted interfacial residues of the transmembrane domain in a poly-leu background)
  Species: H. sapiens (human); Staphylococcus aureus
  Insert size (bp): 654
  Mutation: Changed Alanine 112 to Cysteine in SN, and predicted interfacial residues of the transmembrane domain are in a poly-leu background
  GenBank ID: P16189 (P04439) P00644
  Promoter: T7 promoter
  Tag / fusion protein: nuclease A from S. aureus fused to the poly-Leu TM domain of HLA-A. The construct has a c-terminal His-tag for purification.
  Entrez Gene: HLA-A (a.k.a. HLAA)
  Cloning method: Ligation Independent Cloning
  Sequencing primers: 5′ taatacgactcactataggg
Terms and licenses: Academic/Nonprofit Terms; Industry Terms: Not Available to Industry
Depositor comments: Please visit https://doi.org/10.1101/2022.07.11.499632 for bioRxiv preprint.
How to cite: pSN-A112C-1A31 was a gift from Alessandro Senes (Addgene plasmid # 191242 ; http://n2t.net/addgene:191242 ; RRID:Addgene_191242)
