[The description below was written by a language model from this plasmid's Addgene catalogue record and pLannotate feature annotations shown in this document.]
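Description:
pSN-A112C-1A31 is a bacterial expression plasmid built on a pET-28 backbone, about 5.9 kb in total, with a 654 bp insert introduced by ligation-independent cloning. It is maintained in E. coli through a ColE1/pBR322-type origin accompanied by the bom region and the rop gene, and it is selected with kanamycin via the aph(3')-Ia resistance gene. An f1 phage origin is also present. The short tetracycline-resistance fragments, partial AmpR promoter and predicted E. coli ORF picked up by the annotation appear to be backbone remnants rather than functional parts.

The expression cassette follows the standard pET layout: a T7 promoter with an adjacent lac operator, the T7 gene 10 ribosome binding site, the coding region, and the T7 terminator. A plasmid-borne lacI gene supplies repressor, so transcription depends on T7 RNA polymerase and is IPTG-inducible. The encoded protein is Staphylococcus aureus nuclease A (the H124L variant) carrying an A112C substitution. It is joined through a flexible linker to a transmembrane segment in which the predicted interfacial residues of the human HLA-A transmembrane domain are placed in a poly-leucine background ("1A31"), followed by a C-terminal 6xHis tag for purification. The feature table annotates the nuclease and His tag. The linker and transmembrane segment presumably occupy the unannotated gap between them, and the small SET1 match after the tag is probably vector-derived sequence.

According to the record, the construct is intended for fluorescence studies. The associated work concerns the thermodynamics of dimerization by the GAS(right) transmembrane motif. The record does not state the role of the introduced cysteine, though a plausible use is as a site for attaching a fluorophore.
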