Features (pLannotate 1.2.2; 19 found; start..end, strand, type, name):
     48..66      +  promoter       T7 promoter: promoter for bacteriophage T7 RNA polymerase
     67..91      +  protein_bind   lac operator: The lac repressor binds to the lac operator to inhibit transcription in E. coli. This inhibition can be relieved by adding lactose or isopropyl-β-D-thiogalactopyranoside (IPTG). lac repressor encoded by lacI
    106..128     +  RBS            RBS: efficient ribosome binding site from bacteriophage T7 gene 10 (Olins and Rangwala, 1989)
    138..577     +  CDS            MNase (fragment): micrococcal nuclease from Staphylococcus aureus
    768..785     +  CDS            6xHis: 6xHis affinity tag
    795..844     +  CDS            SET1 (fragment): solubility-enhancement tag derived from T7 phage gene 10B
    852..899     +  terminator     T7 terminator: transcription terminator for bacteriophage T7 RNA polymerase
    936..1364    +  rep_origin     f1 ori (sequence partly withheld): f1 bacteriophage origin of replication; arrow indicates direction of (+) strand synthesis
   1417..1474    +  promoter       AmpR promoter (fragment): bla
   1483..2298    -  CDS            KanR: aminoglycoside phosphotransferase; aph(3')-Ia; confers resistance to kanamycin in bacteria or G418 (Geneticin®) in eukaryotes
   2420..3008    +  rep_origin     ori: high-copy-number ColE1/pMB1/pBR322/pUC origin of replication
   3194..3333    -  misc_feature   bom: basis of mobility region from pBR322
   3435..3626    -  CDS            rop: Rop protein, which maintains plasmids at low copy number; rop
   3643..4023    +  CDS            YPB1_ECOLX: Protein predicted: Swiss-Prot protein existence level 4. From Escherichia coli.
   4095..4386    -  CDS            TcR (fragment): tetracycline efflux protein; tet; confers resistance to tetracycline
   4401..4422    -  protein_bind   CAP binding site: CAP binding activates transcription in the presence of cAMP. E. coli catabolite activator protein
   4435..5517    -  CDS            lacI: lac repressor; lacI; The lac repressor binds to the lac operator to inhibit transcription in E. coli. This inhibition can be relieved by adding lactose or isopropyl-β-D-thiogalactopyranoside (IPTG).
   5518..5595    -  promoter       lacI promoter: lacI
   5603..26      -  CDS            TcR (fragment) (across the origin): tetracycline efflux protein; tet; confers resistance to tetracycline
>Addgene plasmid #191242 | pSN-A112C-1A31 | addgene full sequence | sequence record 382360 | Addgene NGS Result
CCACGATGCGTCCGGCGTAGAGGATCGAGATCTCGATCCCGCGAAATTAATACGACTCACTATAGGGGAA
TTGTGAGCGGATAACAATTCCCCTCTAGAAATAATTTTGTTTAACTTTAAGAAGGAGATATACCATGGCA
ACTTCAACTAAAAAATTACATAAAGAACCTGCGACTTTAATTAAAGCGATTGATGGTGATACGGTTAAAT
TAATGTACAAAGGTCAACCAATGACATTCAGACTATTATTGGTTGATACACCTGAAACAAAGCATCCTAA
AAAAGGTGTAGAGAAATATGGTCCTGAAGCAAGTGCATTTACGAAAAAAATGGTAGAAAATGCAAAGAAA
ATTGAAGTCGAGTTTGACAAAGGTCAAAGAACTGATAAATATGGACGTGGCTTAGCGTATATTTATGCTG
ATGGAAAAATGGTAAACGAAGCATTAGTTCGTCAAGGCTTGGCTAAAGTTTGCTATGTTTACAAACCTAA
CAATACACATGAACAATTATTAAGAAAAAGTGAAGCACAAGCGAAAAAAGAGAAATTAAATATTTGGAGC
GAAGACAACGCTGATTCGGGCCAAACTAGTGGTGGCTCAGGAGGGGGCTCCGGCGGAGGGTCTGGTGGAT
CCTTGGGGAATGAAATCACGCTTCTTTTGGTCTTACTTCTGGCCGTGCTTTTGGGTGCGCTTCTTGCAGC
CCTGATCGGTATTCGTAACCCAAGCGAATTCAAGAGCTCCGTCGACAAGCTTGCGGCCGCACTCGAGCAC
CATCACCATCACCATTGAGATCCGGCTGCTAACAAAGCCCGAAAGGAAGCTGAGTTGGCTGCTGCCACCG
CTGAGCAATAACTAGCATAACCCCTTGGGGCCTCTAAACGGGTCTTGAGGGGTTTTTTGCTGAAAGGAGG
AACTATATCCGGATTGGCGAATGGG
[124 nt withheld, positions 936-1059]
C
[91 nt withheld, positions 1061-1151]
A
[49 nt withheld, positions 1153-1201]
CCTTTGACGTTGGAGTCCACGTTCTTT
[37 nt withheld, positions 1229-1265]
ACCCTATCTCGGTCTATTCTTTTGATTTATAAGGGATTTTGCCGATTTCGGCCTATTGGTTAAAAAATGA
GCTGATTTAACAAAAATTTAACGCGAATTTTAACAAAATATTAACGCTTACAATTTAGGTGGCACTTTTC
GGGGAAATGTGCGCGGAACCCCTATTTGTTTATTTTTCTAAATACATTCAAATATGTATCCGCTCATGAA
TTAATTCTTAGAAAAACTCATCGAGCATCAAATGAAACTGCAATTTATTCATATCAGGATTATCAATACC
ATATTTTTGAAAAAGCCGTTTCTGTAATGAAGGAGAAAACTCACCGAGGCAGTTCCATAGGATGGCAAGA
TCCTGGTATCGGTCTGCGATTCCGACTCGTCCAACATCAATACAACCTATTAATTTCCCCTCGTCAAAAA
TAAGGTTATCAAGTGAGAAATCACCATGAGTGACGACTGAATCCGGTGAGAATGGCAAAAGTTTATGCAT
TTCTTTCCAGACTTGTTCAACAGGCCAGCCATTACGCTCGTCATCAAAATCACTCGCATCAACCAAACCG
TTATTCATTCGTGATTGCGCCTGAGCGAGACGAAATACGCGATCGCTGTTAAAAGGACAATTACAAACAG
GAATCGAATGCAACCGGCGCAGGAACACTGCCAGCACATCAACAATATTTTCACCTGAATCAGGATATTC
TTCTAATACCTGGAATGCTGTTTTCCCGGGGATCGCAGTGGTGAGTAACCATGCATCATCAGGAGTACGG
ATAAAATGCTTGATGGTCGGAAGAGGCATAAATTCCGTCAGCCAGTTTAGTCTGACCATCTCATCTGTAA
CATCATTGGCAACGCTACCTTTGCCATGTTTCAGAAACAACTCTGGCGCATCGGGCTTCCCATACAATCG
ATAGATTGTCGCACCTGATTGTCCGACATTATCGCGAGCCCATTTATACCCATATAAATCAGCATCCATG
TTGGAATTTAATCGCGGCCTAGAGCAAGACGTTTCCCGTTGAATATGGCTCATAACACCCCTTGTATTAC
TGTTTATGTAAGCAGACAGTTTTATTGTTCATGACCAAAATCCCTTAACGTGAGTTTTCGTTCCACTGAG
CGTCAGACCCCGTAGAAAAGATCAAAGGATCTTCTTGAGATCCTTTTTTTCTGCGCGTAATCTGCTGCTT
GCAAACAAAAAAACCACCGCTACCAGCGGTGGTTTGTTTGCCGGATCAAGAGCTACCAACTCTTTTTCCG
AAGGTAACTGGCTTCAGCAGAGCGCAGATACCAAATACTGTCCTTCTAGTGTAGCCGTAGTTAGGCCACC
ACTTCAAGAACTCTGTAGCACCGCCTACATACCTCGCTCTGCTAATCCTGTTACCAGTGGCTGCTGCCAG
TGGCGATAAGTCGTGTCTTACCGGGTTGGACTCAAGACGATAGTTACCGGATAAGGCGCAGCGGTCGGGC
TGAACGGGGGGTTCGTGCACACAGCCCAGCTTGGAGCGAACGACCTACACCGAACTGAGATACCTACAGC
GTGAGCTATGAGAAAGCGCCACGCTTCCCGAAGGGAGAAAGGCGGACAGGTATCCGGTAAGCGGCAGGGT
CGGAACAGGAGAGCGCACGAGGGAGCTTCCAGGGGGAAACGCCTGGTATCTTTATAGTCCTGTCGGGTTT
CGCCACCTCTGACTTGAGCGTCGATTTTTGTGATGCTCGTCAGGGGGGCGGAGCCTATGGAAAAACGCCA
GCAACGCGGCCTTTTTACGGTTCCTGGCCTTTTGCTGGCCTTTTGCTCACATGTTCTTTCCTGCGTTATC
CCCTGATTCTGTGGATAACCGTATTACCGCCTTTGAGTGAGCTGATACCGCTCGCCGCAGCCGAACGACC
GAGCGCAGCGAGTCAGTGAGCGAGGAAGCGGAAGAGCGCCTGATGCGGTATTTTCTCCTTACGCATCTGT
GCGGTATTTCACACCGCAATGGTGCACTCTCAGTACAATCTGCTCTGATGCCGCATAGTTAAGCCAGTAT
ACACTCCGCTATCGCTACGTGACTGGGTCATGGCTGCGCCCCGACACCCGCCAACACCCGCTGACGCGCC
CTGACGGGCTTGTCTGCTCCCGGCATCCGCTTACAGACAAGCTGTGACCGTCTCCGGGAGCTGCATGTGT
CAGAGGTTTTCACCGTCATCACCGAAACGCGCGAGGCAGCTGCGGTAAAGCTCATCAGCGTGGTCGTGAA
GCGATTCACAGATGTCTGCCTGTTCATCCGCGTCCAGCTCGTTGAGTTTCTCCAGAAGCGTTAATGTCTG
GCTTCTGATAAAGCGGGCCATGTTAAGGGCGGTTTTTTCCTGTTTGGTCACTGATGCCTCCGTGTAAGGG
GGATTTCTGTTCATGGGGGTAATGATACCGATGAAACGAGAGAGGATGCTCACGATACGGGTTACTGATG
ATGAACATGCCCGGTTACTGGAACGTTGTGAGGGTAAACAACTGGCGGTATGGATGCGGCGGGACCAGAG
AAAAATCACTCAGGGTCAATGCCAGCGCTTCGTTAATACAGATGTAGGTGTTCCACAGGGTAGCCAGCAG
CATCCTGCGATGCAGATCCGGAACATAATGGTGCAGGGCGCTGACTTCCGCGTTTCCAGACTTTACGAAA
CACGGAAACCGAAGACCATTCATGTTGTTGCTCAGGTCGCAGACGTTTTGCAGCAGCAGTCGCTTCACGT
TCGCTCGCGTATCGGTGATTCATTCTGCTAACCAGTAAGGCAACCCCGCCAGCCTAGCCGGGTCCTCAAC
GACAGGAGCACGATCATGCGCACCCGTGGGGCCGCCATGCCGGCGATAATGGCCTGCTTCTCGCCGAAAC
GTTTGGTGGCGGGACCAGTGACGAAGGCTTGAGCGAGGGCGTGCAAGATTCCGAATACCGCAAGCGACAG
GCCGATCATCGTCGCGCTCCAGCGAAAGCGGTCCTCGCCGAAAATGACCCAGAGCGCTGCCGGCACCTGT
CCTACGAGTTGCATGATAAAGAAGACAGTCATAAGTGCGGCGACGATAGTCATGCCCCGCGCCCACCGGA
AGGAGCTGACTGGGTTGAAGGCTCTCAAGGGCATCGGTCGAGATCCCGGTGCCTAATGAGTGAGCTAACT
TACATTAATTGCGTTGCGCTCACTGCCCGCTTTCCAGTCGGGAAACCTGTCGTGCCAGCTGCATTAATGA
ATCGGCCAACGCGCGGGGAGAGGCGGTTTGCGTATTGGGCGCCAGGGTGGTTTTTCTTTTCACCAGTGAG
ACGGGCAACAGCTGATTGCCCTTCACCGCCTGGCCCTGAGAGAGTTGCAGCAAGCGGTCCACGCTGGTTT
GCCCCAGCAGGCGAAAATCCTGTTTGATGGTGGTTAACGGCGGGATATAACATGAGCTGTCTTCGGTATC
GTCGTATCCCACTACCGAGATATCCGCACCAACGCGCAGCCCGGACTCGGTAATGGCGCGCATTGCGCCC
AGCGCCATCTGATCGTTGGCAACCAGCATCGCAGTGGGAACGATGCCCTCATTCAGCATTTGCATGGTTT
GTTGAAAACCGGACATGGCACTCCAGTCGCCTTCCCGTTCCGCTATCGGCTGAATTTGATTGCGAGTGAG
ATATTTATGCCAGCCAGCCAGACGCAGACGCGCCGAGACAGAACTTAATGGGCCCGCTAACAGCGCGATT
TGCTGGTGACCCAATGCGACCAGATGCTCCACGCCCAGTCGCGTACCGTCTTCATGGGAGAAAATAATAC
TGTTGATGGGTGTCTGGTCAGAGACATCAAGAAATAACGCCGGAACATTAGTGCAGGCAGCTTCCACAGC
AATGGCATCCTGGTCATCCAGCGGATAGTTAATGATCAGCCCACTGACGCGTTGCGCGAGAAGATTGTGC
ACCGCCGCTTTACAGGCTTCGACGCCGCTTCGTTCTACCATCGACACCACCACGCTGGCACCCAGTTGAT
CGGCGCGAGATTTAATCGCCGCGACAATTTGCGACGGCGCGTGCAGGGCCAGACTGGAGGTGGCAACGCC
AATCAGCAACGACTGTTTGCCCGCCAGTTGTTGTGCCACGCGGTTGGGAATGTAATTCAGCTCCGCCATC
GCCGCTTCCACTTTTTCCCGCGTTTTCGCAGAAACGTGGCTGGCCTGGTTCACCACGCGGGAAACGGTCT
GATAAGAGACACCGGCATACTCTGCGACATCGTATAACGTTACTGGTTTCACATTCACCACCCTGAATTG
ACTCTCTTCCGGGCGCTATCATGCCATACCGCGAAAGGTTTTGCGCCATTCGATGGTGTCCGGGATCTCG
ACGCTCTCCCTTATGCGACTCCTGCATTAGGAAGCAGCCCAGTAGTAGGTTGAGGCCGTTGAGCACCGCC
GCCGCAAGGAATGGTGCATGCAAGGAGATGGCGCCCAACAGTCCCCCGGCCACGGGGCCTGCCACCATAC
CCACGCCGAAACAAGCGCTCATGAGCCCGAAGTGGCGAGCCCGATCTTCCCCATCGGTGATGTCGGCGAT
ATAGGCGCCAGCAACCGCACCTGTGGCGCCGGTGATGCCGG
